>Addgene plasmid #83535 | PHBA01 | depositor full sequence | sequence record 161658 | PHBA01 sequence 5614 bps
TCGCGCGTTTCGGTGATGACGGTGAAAACCTCTGACACATGCAGCTCCCGGAGACGGTCACAGCTTGTCT
GTAAGCGGATGCCGGGAGCAGACAAGCCCGTCAGGGCGCGTCAGCGGGTGTTGGCGGGTGTCGGGGCTGG
CTTAACTATGCGGCATCAGAGCAGATTGTACTGAGAGTGCACCATACCACAGCTTTTCAATTCAATTCAT
CATTTTTTTTTTATTCTTTTTTTTGATTTCGGTTTCTTTGAAATTTTTTTGATTCGGTAATCTCCGAACA
GAAGGAAGAACGAAGGAAGGAGCACAGACTTAGATTGGTATATATACGCATATGTAGTGTTGAAGAAACA
TGAAATTGCCCAGTATTCTTAACCCAACTGCACAGAACAAAAACCTGCAGGAAACGAAGATAAATCATGT
CGAAAGCTACATATAAGGAACGTGCTGCTACTCATCCTAGTCCTGTTGCTGCCAAGCTATTTAATATCAT
GCACGAAAAGCAAACAAACTTGTGTGCTTCATTGGATGTTCGTACCACCAAGGAATTACTGGAGTTAGTT
GAAGCATTAGGTCCCAAAATTTGTTTACTAAAAACACATGTGGATATCTTGACTGATTTTTCCATGGAGG
GCACAGTTAAGCCGCTAAAGGCATTATCCGCCAAGTACAATTTTTTACTCTTCGAAGACAGAAAATTTGC
TGACATTGGTAATACAGTCAAATTGCAGTACTCTGCGGGTGTATACAGAATAGCAGAATGGGCAGACATT
ACGAATGCACACGGTGTGGTGGGCCCAGGTATTGTTAGCGGTTTGAAGCAGGCGGCAGAAGAAGTAACAA
AGGAACCTAGAGGCCTTTTGATGTTAGCAGAATTGTCATGCAAGGGCTCCCTATCTACTGGAGAATATAC
TAAGGGTACTGTTGACATTGCGAAGAGCGACAAAGATTTTGTTATCGGCTTTATTGCTCAAAGAGACATG
GGTGGAAGAGATGAAGGTTACGATTGGTTGATTATGACACCCGGTGTGGGTTTAGATGACAAGGGAGACG
CATTGGGTCAACAGTATAGAACCGTGGATGATGTGGTCTCTACAGGATCTGACATTATTATTGTTGGAAG
AGGACTATTTGCAAAGGGAAGGGATGCTAAGGTAGAGGGTGAACGTTACAGAAAAGCAGGCTGGGAAGCA
TATTTGAGAAGATGCGGCCAGCAAAACTAAAAAACTGTATTATAAGTAAATGCATGTATACTAAACTCAC
AAATTAGAGCTTCAATTTAATTATATCAGTTATTACCCTATGCGGTGTGAAATACCGCACAGATGCGTAA
GGAGAAAATACCGCATCAGGAAATTGTAAACGTTAATATTTTGTTAAAATTCGCGTTAAATTTTTGTTAA
ATCAGCTCATTTTTTAACCAATAGGCCGAAATCGGCAAAATCCCTTATAAATCAAAAGAATAGACCGAGA
TAGGGT
[37 nt withheld, positions 1477-1513]
AAAGAACGTGGACTCCAACGTCAAAGG
[49 nt withheld, positions 1541-1589]
T
[91 nt withheld, positions 1591-1681]
G
[124 nt withheld, positions 1683-1806]
CGCGCCATTCGCCATTCAGGCTGCGCAACTGTTGGGAAGGGCGATCGGTGCGGGCCTCTTCGCTATTACG
CCAGCTGGCGAAAGGGGGATGTGCTGCAAGGCGATTAAGTTGGGTAACGCCAGGGTTTTCCCAGTCACGA
CGTTGTAAAACGACGGCCAGTGAGCGCGCGTAATACGACTCACTATAGGGCGAATTGGGTACCGGGCCCC
CCCTCGAGGTCGACCTCGAGGCACACACCATAGCTTCAAAATGTTTCTACTCCTTTTTTACTCTTCCAGA
TTTTCTCGGACTCCGCGCATCGCCGTACCACTTCAAAACACCCAAGCACAGCATACTAAATTTCCCCTCT
TTCTTCCTCTAGGGTGTCGTTAATTACCCGTACTAAAGGTTTGGAAAAGAAAAAAGAGACCGCCTCGTTT
CTTTTTCTTCGTCGAAAAAGGCAATAAAAATTTTTATCACGTTTCTTTTTCTTGAAAATTTTTTTTTTTG
ATTTTTTTCTCTTTCGATGACCTCCCATTGATATTTAAGTTAATAAACGGTCTTCAATTTCTCAAGTTTC
AGTTTCATTTTTCTTGTTCTATTACAACTTTTTTTACTTCTTGCTCATTAGAAAGAAAGCATAGCAATCT
AATCTAAGTTTTAATTACAAATGTCCCATCCAGCTTTGACACAATTGAGAGCTTTGAGATACTGCAAAGA
AATTCCAGCATTGGATCCACAATTATTGGACTGGTTGTTGTTGGAAGATTCCATGACTAAGAGATTCGAA
CAACAAGGTAAGACCGTTTCCGTTACCATGATTAGAGAAGGTTTCGTCGAACAAAACGAAATCCCAGAAG
AATTGCCTTTGTTGCCAAAAGAATCTAGATACTGGTTGAGAGAAATTTTGTTGTGCGCTGATGGTGAACC
TTGGTTGGCTGGTAGAACTGTTGTTCCAGTTTCTACTTTGTCTGGTCCAGAATTGGCATTGCAAAAATTG
GGTAAAACTCCATTGGGTAGATACTTGTTCACTTCTTCTACCTTGACCAGAGACTTCATTGAAATTGGTA
GAGATGCTGGTTTGTGGGGTAGAAGATCAAGATTGAGATTGTCTGGTAAACCTTTGTTGTTGACCGAATT
ATTCTTGCCAGCTTCCCCATTATACTGACCCGGGGGATCCACTAGTTCTAGAACAGCCCCTTTTCCTTTG
TCGATATCATGTAATTAGTTATGTCACGCTTACATTCACGCCCTCCTCCCACATCCGCTCTAACCGAAAA
GGAAGGAGTTAGACAACCTGAAGTCTAGGTCCCTATTTATTTTTTTTAATAGTTATGTTAGTATTAAGAA
CGTTATTTATATTTCAAATTTTTCTTTTTTTTCTGTACAAACGCGTGTACGCATGTAACATTATACTGAA
AACCTTGCTTGAGAAGGTTTTGGGACGCTCGAAGGCTTTAATTTGCAAGCTTCGCAGTTTACACTCTCAT
CGTCGGAATTCCTGCAGCCCGGGGGATCCACTAGTTCTAGAGCGGCCGCCACCGCGGTGGAGCTCCAGCT
TTTGTTCCCTTTAGTGAGGGTTAATTGCGCGCTTGGCGTAATCATGGTCATAGCTGTTTCCTGTGTGAAA
TTGTTATCCGCTCACAATTCCACACAACATAGGAGCCGGAAGCATAAAGTGTAAAGCCTGGGGTGCCTAA
TGAGTGAGGTAACTCACATTAATTGCGTTGCGCTCACTGCCCGCTTTCCAGTCGGGAAACCTGTCGTGCC
AGCTGCATTAATGAATCGGCCAACGCGCGGGGAGAGGCGGTTTGCGTATTGGGCGCTCTTCCGCTTCCTC
GCTCACTGACTCGCTGCGCTCGGTCGTTCGGCTGCGGCGAGCGGTATCAGCTCACTCAAAGGCGGTAATA
CGGTTATCCACAGAATCAGGGGATAACGCAGGAAAGAACATGTGAGCAAAAGGCCAGCAAAAGGCCAGGA
ACCGTAAAAAGGCCGCGTTGCTGGCGTTTTTCCATAGGCTCCGCCCCCCTGACGAGCATCACAAAAATCG
ACGCTCAAGTCAGAGGTGGCGAAACCCGACAGGACTATAAAGATACCAGGCGTTTCCCCCTGGAAGCTCC
CTCGTGCGCTCTCCTGTTCCGACCCTGCCGCTTACCGGATACCTGTCCGCCTTTCTCCCTTCGGGAAGCG
TGGCGCTTTCTCATAGCTCACGCTGTAGGTATCTCAGTTCGGTGTAGGTCGTTCGCTCCAAGCTGGGCTG
TGTGCACGAACCCCCCGTTCAGCCCGACCGCTGCGCCTTATCCGGTAACTATCGTCTTGAGTCCAACCCG
GTAAGACACGACTTATCGCCACTGGCAGCAGCCACTGGTAACAGGATTAGCAGAGCGAGGTATGTAGGCG
GTGCTACAGAGTTCTTGAAGTGGTGGCCTAACTACGGCTACACTAGAAGGACAGTATTTGGTATCTGCGC
TCTGCTGAAGCCAGTTACCTTCGGAAAAAGAGTTGGTAGCTCTTGATCCGGCAAACAAACCACCGCTGGT
AGCGGTGGTTTTTTTGTTTGCAAGCAGCAGATTACGCGCAGAAAAAAAGGATCTCAAGAAGATCCTTTGA
TCTTTTCTACGGGGTCTGACGCTCAGTGGAACGAAAACTCACGTTAAGGGATTTTGGTCATGAGATTATC
AAAAAGGATCTTCACCTAGATCCTTTTAAATTAAAAATGAAGTTTTAAATCAATCTAAAGTATATATGAG
TAAACTTGGTCTGACAGTTACCAATGCTTAATCAGTGAGGCACCTATCTCAGCGATCTGTCTATTTCGTT
CATCCATAGTTGCCTGACTCCCCGTCGTGTAGATAACTACGATACGGGAGGGCTTACCATCTGGCCCCAG
TGCTGCAATGATACCGCGAGACCCACGCTCACCGGCTCCAGATTTATCAGCAATAAACCAGCCAGCCGGA
AGGGCCGAGCGCAGAAGTGGTCCTGCAACTTTATCCGCCTCCATCCAGTCTATTAATTGTTGCCGGGAAG
CTAGAGTAAGTAGTTCGCCAGTTAATAGTTTGCGCAACGTTGTTGCCATTGCTACAGGCATCGTGGTGTC
ACGCTCGTCGTTTGGTATGGCTTCATTCAGCTCCGGTTCCCAACGATCAAGGCGAGTTACATGATCCCCC
ATGTTGTGCAAAAAAGCGGTTAGCTCCTTCGGTCCTCCGATCGTTGTCAGAAGTAAGTTGGCCGCAGTGT
TATCACTCATGGTTATGGCAGCACTGCATAATTCTCTTACTGTCATGCCATCCGTAAGATGCTTTTCTGT
GACTGGTGAGTACTCAACCAAGTCATTCTGAGAATAGTGTATGCGGCGACCGAGTTGCTCTTGCCCGGCG
TCAATACGGGATAATACCGCGCCACATAGCAGAACTTTAAAAGTGCTCATCATTGGAAAACGTTCTTCGG
GGCGAAAACTCTCAAGGATCTTACCGCTGTTGAGATCCAGTTCGATGTAACCCACTCGTGCACCCAACTG
ATCTTCAGCATCTTTTACTTTCACCAGCGTTTCTGGGTGAGCAAAAACAGGAAGGCAAAATGCCGCAAAA
AAGGGAATAAGGGCGACACGGAAATGTTGAATACTCATACTCTTCCTTTTTCAATATTATTGAAGCATTT
ATCAGGGTTATTGTCTCATGAGCGGATACATATTTGAATGTATTTAGAAAAATAAACAAATAGGGGTTCC
GCGCACATTTCCCCGAAAAGTGCCACCTGACGTCTAAGAAACCATTATTATCATGACATTAACCTATAAA
AATAGGCGTATCACGAGGCCCTTTCGTC
Features (pLannotate 1.2.2; 22 found; start..end, strand, type, name):
    137..186     +  misc_feature   bom (fragment): basis of mobility region from pBR322
    201..416     +  promoter       URA3 promoter: S. cerevisiae URA3
    417..1220    +  CDS            URA3: orotidine-5'-phosphate decarboxylase, required for uracil biosynthesis; S. cerevisiae URA3; yeast auxotrophic marker, counterselectable with 5-fluoroorotic acid (5-FOA)
   1299..1350    +  misc_feature   bom (fragment): basis of mobility region from pBR322
   1351..1806    -  rep_origin     f1 ori (sequence partly withheld): f1 bacteriophage origin of replication; arrow indicates direction of (+) strand synthesis
   1814..1969    -  CDS            lacZα (fragment): LacZα fragment of β-galactosidase; lacZ fragment
   1977..1995    +  promoter       T7 promoter: promoter for bacteriophage T7 RNA polymerase
   2004..2030    -  misc_feature   MCS (fragment): pBluescript multiple cloning site
   2045..2444    +  promoter       TEF1 promoter: S. cerevisiae TEF1; promoter for EF-1α
   2457..2951    +  CDS            ubiC: UBIC_ECOLI - Experimental evidence at protein level: Swiss-Prot protein existence level 1. Removes the pyruvyl group from chorismate, with concomitant aromatization of the ring, to provide 4-hydroxybenzoate (4HB) for the ubiquinone pathway. From Escherichia coli (strain K12).
   2955..2978    -  misc_feature   MCS (fragment): pBluescript multiple cloning site
   3003..3252    +  terminator     CYC1 terminator: S. cerevisiae CYC1; transcription terminator for CYC1
   3282..3341    -  misc_feature   MCS (fragment): pBluescript multiple cloning site
   3354..3372    -  promoter       T3 promoter: promoter for bacteriophage T3 RNA polymerase
   3417..3433    -  protein_bind   lac operator: The lac repressor binds to the lac operator to inhibit transcription in E. coli. This inhibition can be relieved by adding lactose or isopropyl-β-D-thiogalactopyranoside (IPTG). lac repressor encoded by lacI
   3441..3471    -  promoter       lac promoter: promoter for the E. coli lac operon
   3486..3507    -  protein_bind   CAP binding site: CAP binding activates transcription in the presence of cAMP. E. coli catabolite activator protein
   3520..3612    -  CDS            lacI (fragment): lac repressor; lacI; The lac repressor binds to the lac operator to inhibit transcription in E. coli. This inhibition can be relieved by adding lactose or isopropyl-β-D-thiogalactopyranoside (IPTG).
   3795..4383    -  rep_origin     ori: high-copy-number ColE1/pMB1/pBR322/pUC origin of replication
   4554..5414    -  CDS            AmpR: β-lactamase; bla; confers resistance to ampicillin, carbenicillin, and related antibiotics
   5415..5519    -  promoter       AmpR promoter: bla
   5614..35      +  CDS            rop (fragment) (across the origin): Rop protein, which maintains plasmids at low copy number; rop
