[The description below was written by a language model from this plasmid's Addgene catalogue record and pLannotate feature annotations shown in this document.]
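Description:
PHBA01 is a yeast expression plasmid built on the pRS406 backbone, an integrating-type shuttle vector. Consistent with this, the annotated feature table shows no yeast replication origin or centromere, so stable maintenance in Saccharomyces cerevisiae would depend on chromosomal integration. In E. coli it is propagated through a high-copy ColE1/pUC-type origin with ampicillin selection from the β-lactamase gene. An f1 phage origin is also carried over from the pBluescript-derived scaffold. Selection in yeast relies on the URA3 marker under its own promoter, which complements uracil auxotrophy and can be counterselected with 5-fluoroorotic acid.

The payload, assembled by Gibson cloning into the multiple cloning site, is a single expression cassette. It consists of the constitutive S. cerevisiae TEF1 promoter, the ubiC coding sequence and the CYC1 transcription terminator. Although the catalogue lists the insert species as budding yeast, which fits the promoter and terminator, the annotation identifies the coding sequence as E. coli K12 ubiC. This gene encodes chorismate pyruvate-lyase, which removes the pyruvyl group from chorismate to yield 4-hydroxybenzoate. Remnants of the cloning site, T7 and T3 promoters, and lacZα and lac regulatory fragments flank the cassette; they are backbone leftovers with no evident role in yeast expression.

The construct therefore provides constitutive ubiC expression in yeast, diverting chorismate from the shikimate pathway toward para-hydroxybenzoic acid. The associated publication examines the yeast pheromone response as a metabolically active stationary phase for bio-production.
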