Addgene plasmid #83535: PHBA01
Purpose: Constitutive TEF1 promoter mediated expression of the UBiC gene
Depositing lab: Claudia Vickers. Depositing organization: University of Queensland. Publication: The Saccharomyces cerevisiae pheromone-response is a metabolically active stationary phase for bio-production. Williams TC, Peng B, Vickers CE, Nielsen LK. Metab Eng Commun. 2016 May 11;3:142-152. doi: 10.1016/j.meteno.2016.05.001. eCollection 2016 Dec. PubMed 29468120.
Backbone
  Vector backbone: pRS406
  Vector type: Yeast Expression
  Selectable markers: URA3
Growth in bacteria
  Bacterial resistance: Ampicillin, 100 μg/mL
  Growth temperature: 37°C
  Growth strain: DH5alpha
  Copy number: High Copy
Gene/Insert
  Gene/Insert name: pTEF1-UBiC-CYC1t
  Species: S. cerevisiae (budding yeast)
  Promoter: pTEF1
  Cloning method: Gibson Cloning
  Sequencing primers: 5′ M13pUC-Fwd; 3′ M13pUC-Rev
Terms and licenses: Academic/Nonprofit Terms; Industry Terms: Not Available to Industry
How to cite: PHBA01 was a gift from Claudia Vickers (Addgene plasmid # 83535 ; http://n2t.net/addgene:83535 ; RRID:Addgene_83535)
