>Addgene plasmid #83535 | PHBA01 | addgene partial sequence | sequence record 161653 | M13-F20 5'-TGTAAAACGACGGCCAGT-3'
ATAGGGCGAATTGGGTACCGGGCCCCCCCTCGAGGTCGACCTCGAGGCACACACCATAGCTTCAAAATGT
TTCTACTCCTTTTTTACTCTTCCAGATTTTCTCGGACTCCGCGCATCGCCGTACCACTTCAAAACACCCA
AGCACAGCATACTAAATTTCCCCTCTTTCTTCCTCTAGGGTGTCGTTAATTACCCGTACTAAAGGTTTGG
AAAAGAAAAAAGAGACCGCCTCGTTTCTTTTTCTTCGTCGAAAAAGGCAATAAAAATTTTTATCACGTTT
CTTTTTCTTGAAAATTTTTTTTTTTGATTTTTTTCTCTTTCGATGACCTCCCATTGATATTTAAGTTAAT
AAACGGTCTTCAATTTCTCAAGTTTCAGTTTCATTTTTCTTGTTCTATTACAACTTTTTTTACTTCTTGC
TCATTAGAAAGAAAGCATAGCAATCTAATCTAAGTTTTAATTACAAATGTCCCATCCAGCTTTGACACAA
TTGAGAGCTTTGAGATACTGCAAAGAAATTCCAGCATTGGATCCACAATTATTGGACTGGTTGTTGTTGG
AAGATTCCATGACTAAGAGATTCGAACAACAAGGTAAGACCGTTTCCGTTACCATGATTAGAGAAGGTTT
CGTCGAACAAAACGAAATCCCAGAAGAATTGCCTTTGTTGCCAAAAGAATCTAGATACTGGTTGAGAGAA
ATTTTGTTGTGCGCTGATGGTGAACCTTGGTTGGCTGGTAGAACTGTTGTTCCAGTTTCTACTTTGTCTG
GTCCAGAATTGGCATTGCAAAAATTGGGTAAAACTCCATTGGGTAGATACTTGTTCACTTCTTCTACCTT
GACCAGAGACTTCATTGAAATTGGTAGAGATGCTGGTTTGTGGGGTAGAAGATCAAGATTGAGATTGTCT
GGTAAACCTTTGTTGTTGACCGAATTATTCTTGCCAGCTTCCCCATTATACTGACCCGGGGGATCCACTA
GTTCTAGAACAGCCCCTTTTCCTTTGTCGATATCATGTAATTAGTTATGTCACGCTTACATTCACGCCC
