>Addgene plasmid #83535 | PHBA01 | addgene partial sequence | sequence record 161654 | CYC1 5'-GCGTGAATGTAAGCGTGAC-3'
GAAAAGGGGCCTGTTCTAGAACTAGTGGATCCCCCGGGTCAGTATAATGGGGAAGCTGGCAAGAATAATT
CGGTCAACAACAAAGGTTTACCAGACAATCTCAATCTTGATCTTCTACCCCACAAACCAGCATCTCTACC
AATTTCAATGAAGTCTCTGGTCAAGGTAGAAGAAGTGAACAAGTATCTACCCAATGGAGTTTTACCCAAT
TTTTGCAATGCCAATTCTGGACCAGACAAAGTAGAAACTGGAACAACAGTTCTACCAGCCAACCAAGGTT
CACCATCAGCGCACAACAAAATTTCTCTCAACCAGTATCTAGATTCTTTTGGCAACAAAGGCAATTCTTC
TGGGATTTCGTTTTGTTCGACGAAACCTTCTCTAATCATGGTAACGGAAACGGTCTTACCTTGTTGTTCG
AATCTCTTAGTCATGGAATCTTCCAACAACAACCAGTCCAATAATTGTGGATCCAATGCTGGAATTTCTT
TGCAGTATCTCAAAGCTCTCAATTGTGTCAAAGCTGGATGGGACATTTGTAATTAAAACTTAGATTAGAT
TGCTATGCTTTCTTTCTAATGAGCAAGAAGTAAAAAAAGTTGTAATAGAACAAGAAAAATGAAACTGAAA
CTTGAGAAATTGAAGACCGTTTATTAACTTAAATATCAATGGGAGGTCATCGAAAGAGAAAAAAATCAAA
AAAAAAAATTTTCAAGAAAAAGAAACGTGATAAAAATTTTTATTGCCTTTTTCGACGAAGAAAAAGAAAC
GAGGCGGTCTCTTTTTTCTTTTCCAAACCTTTAGTACGGGTAATTAACGACACCCTAGAGGAAGAAAGAG
GGGAAATTTAGTATGCTGTGCTTGGGTGTTTTGAAGTGGTACGGCGATGCGCGGAGTCCGAGAAAATCTG
GAAGAGTAAAAAAGGAGTAGAAACATTTTGAAGCTATGGTGTGTGCCTCGAGGTCGACCTCGAGGGGGGG
CCCGGTACCCAATTCGCCCTA
